Addgene plasmid #103650: LSB-hsa-miR-567
Purpose: Used to sense miRNA activity using fluorescence based tools. hsa-miR-567 target in 3' UTR of of mKate. miRNA activity can be measured by the repression of mKate2 relative to EBFP2 fluorescent proteins . Plasmid is inherently unstable; please see Depositor Comments
Depositing lab: Ron Weiss. Depositing organization: Massachusetts Institute of Technology. Publication: A mixed antagonistic/synergistic miRNA repression model enables accurate predictions of multi-input miRNA sensor activity. Gam JJ, Babb J, Weiss R. Nat Commun. 2018 Jun 22;9(1):2430. doi: 10.1038/s41467-018-04575-0. PubMed 29934631.
Backbone
  Vector backbone: Low Sensor Backbone (LSB)
  Vector type: Mammalian Expression, Synthetic Biology
Growth in bacteria
  Bacterial resistance: Ampicillin and Kanamycin, 100 & 50 μg/mL
  Growth temperature: 30°C
  Growth strain: NEB Stable
  Copy number: High Copy
Gene/Insert
  Gene/Insert name: hsa-miR-567 target
  Species: H. sapiens (human)
  Entrez Gene: MIR567 (a.k.a. MIRN567, hsa-mir-567)
  Promoter: EF-1a
  Cloning method: Gibson Cloning
Terms and licenses: Academic/Nonprofit Terms; Industry Terms: Not Available to Industry
Depositor comments: Please note that this plasmid is inherently unstable due to a repeating poly A element. We recommend performing a diagnostic digest on multiple colonies upon receipt. The depositors would like to note the presence of several discrepancies between the depositor sequence and physical plasmid sequence. In particular, the sequences upstream and downstream of the puromycin coding region have 10 bp insertions which do not affect the ability to perform puromycin selection. The sequences for those regions within the physical plasmids are as follows: Upstream of Puro: GAATTCGACCGCCTGTCTCAAGGTGCCACC; Downstream of Puro: GCTTTGAGACTACGCGTGAATTCACTCCTC. Please contact if you are interested in this plasmid prior to placing an order.
How to cite: LSB-hsa-miR-567 was a gift from Ron Weiss (Addgene plasmid # 103650 ; http://n2t.net/addgene:103650 ; RRID:Addgene_103650)
