[The description below was written by a language model from this plasmid's Addgene catalogue record and pLannotate feature annotations shown in this document.]
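Description:
LSB-hsa-miR-567 is a mammalian expression and synthetic-biology plasmid of about 11 kb, built on the Low Sensor Backbone (LSB) and designed as a fluorescent reporter of microRNA activity. It replicates in E. coli from a high-copy ColE1/pUC-type origin and carries both a β-lactamase gene and an aph(3')-Ia kanamycin resistance gene, so it is selected with ampicillin and kanamycin together. A puromycin N-acetyltransferase coding region followed by a rabbit β-globin polyadenylation signal is also present for selection in mammalian cells. No promoter is annotated directly upstream of this region, so the record does not show what drives it.

The payload consists of two parallel transcription units of the same architecture. Each has a human EF-1α core promoter with its intron A, a fluorescent protein coding sequence flanked by Gateway attB recombination scars (attB4, attB1 and attB2), and a β-globin 3' region with poly(A) signal. The first unit expresses the red protein mKate2 and, according to the catalogue entry, carries the target site for human miR-567 in its 3' UTR. The site itself is not annotated in the feature table, but would lie in the gap between the mKate2 cassette and its poly(A) signal. The second unit expresses the blue protein EBFP2 without a target and serves as an internal reference. When miR-567 is active in a transfected cell, mKate2 output falls relative to EBFP2, and this ratio gives a measure of miRNA activity normalised for plasmid dose.

The depositor notes that the repeated poly(A) elements make the plasmid inherently unstable, so individual clones should be verified. The depositor also reports short insertions flanking the puromycin coding region in the physical plasmid relative to the deposited sequence, which are said not to affect puromycin selection.
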