Features (pLannotate 1.2.2; 28 found; start..end, strand, type, name):
     87..675     -  rep_origin     ori: high-copy-number ColE1/pMB1/pBR322/pUC origin of replication
    846..1706    -  CDS            AmpR: β-lactamase; bla; confers resistance to ampicillin, carbenicillin, and related antibiotics
   1707..1778    -  promoter       AmpR promoter: bla
   1857..2456    +  CDS            PuroR: puromycin N-acetyltransferase; pac from Streptomyces alboniger; confers resistance to puromycin
   2461..2541    +  CDS            HBB (fragment): HBB_PONPY - Experimental evidence at transcript level: Swiss-Prot protein existence level 2. Involved in oxygen transport from the lung to the various peripheral tissues. From Pongo pygmaeus (Bornean orangutan).
   2612..2667    +  polyA_signal   β-globin poly(A) signal: rabbit β-globin polyadenylation signal (Gil and Proudfoot, 1987)
   3646..3666    +  protein_bind   attB4: mutant version of attB; core recombination site for the Gateway® BP reaction BP Clonase™
   3734..3945    +  promoter       EF-1α core promoter: core promoter for human elongation factor EF-1α
   3946..4884    +  intron         EF-1α intron A: intron upstream of the start codon of human EF-1α
   4911..4931    +  protein_bind   attB1: mutant version of attB; core recombination site for the Gateway® BP reaction BP Clonase™
   4951..5646    +  CDS            mKate2: mKate2 is a basic (constitutively fluorescent) red fluorescent protein published in 2009, derived from Entacmaea quadricolor. It is reported to be a rapidly-maturing monomer with moderate acid sensitivity.
   5666..5690    -  protein_bind   attB2: mutant version of attB; recombination site for the Gateway® BP reaction BP Clonase™
   5838..5912    +  CDS            HBB (fragment): HBB_PONPY - Experimental evidence at transcript level: Swiss-Prot protein existence level 2. Involved in oxygen transport from the lung to the various peripheral tissues. From Pongo pygmaeus (Bornean orangutan).
   5983..6038    +  polyA_signal   β-globin poly(A) signal: rabbit β-globin polyadenylation signal (Gil and Proudfoot, 1987)
   6422..6447    +  misc_feature   SA: splice acceptor site
   7119..7139    +  protein_bind   attB4: mutant version of attB; core recombination site for the Gateway® BP reaction BP Clonase™
   7207..7418    +  promoter       EF-1α core promoter: core promoter for human elongation factor EF-1α
   7419..8357    +  intron         EF-1α intron A: intron upstream of the start codon of human EF-1α
   8384..8404    +  protein_bind   attB1: mutant version of attB; core recombination site for the Gateway® BP reaction BP Clonase™
   8415..9131    +  CDS            EBFP2: EBFP2 is a basic (constitutively fluorescent) blue fluorescent protein published in 2007, derived from Aequorea victoria. It is reported to be a rapidly-maturing monomer with moderate acid sensitivity.
   9139..9163    -  protein_bind   attB2: mutant version of attB; recombination site for the Gateway® BP reaction BP Clonase™
   9167..9247    +  CDS            HBB (fragment): HBB_PONPY - Experimental evidence at transcript level: Swiss-Prot protein existence level 2. Involved in oxygen transport from the lung to the various peripheral tissues. From Pongo pygmaeus (Bornean orangutan).
   9318..9373    +  polyA_signal   β-globin poly(A) signal: rabbit β-globin polyadenylation signal (Gil and Proudfoot, 1987)
   9756..9778    -  protein_bind   lac operator (fragment): The lac repressor binds to the lac operator to inhibit transcription in E. coli. This inhibition can be relieved by adding lactose or isopropyl-β-D-thiogalactopyranoside (IPTG). lac repressor encoded by lacI
   9782..9812    -  promoter       lac promoter: promoter for the E. coli lac operon
   9827..9848    -  protein_bind   CAP binding site: CAP binding activates transcription in the presence of cAMP. E. coli catabolite activator protein
   9861..9900    -  CDS            lacI (fragment): lac repressor; lacI; The lac repressor binds to the lac operator to inhibit transcription in E. coli. This inhibition can be relieved by adding lactose or isopropyl-β-D-thiogalactopyranoside (IPTG).
  10073..10882   +  CDS            KanR: aminoglycoside phosphotransferase; aph(3')-Ia; confers resistance to kanamycin in bacteria or G418 (Geneticin®) in eukaryotes
>Addgene plasmid #103650 | LSB-hsa-miR-567 | depositor full sequence | sequence record 196348 | Full Sequence
AATTGAGGGGATAACGCAGGAAAGAACATGTGAGCAAAAGGCCAGCAAAAGGCCAGGAACCGTAAAAAGG
CCGCGTTGCTGGCGTTTTTCCATAGGCTCCGCCCCCCTGACGAGCATCACAAAAATCGACGCTCAAGTCA
GAGGTGGCGAAACCCGACAGGACTATAAAGATACCAGGCGTTTCCCCCTGGAAGCTCCCTCGTGCGCTCT
CCTGTTCCGACCCTGCCGCTTACCGGATACCTGTCCGCCTTTCTCCCTTCGGGAAGCGTGGCGCTTTCTC
ATAGCTCACGCTGTAGGTATCTCAGTTCGGTGTAGGTCGTTCGCTCCAAGCTGGGCTGTGTGCACGAACC
CCCCGTTCAGCCCGACCGCTGCGCCTTATCCGGTAACTATCGTCTTGAGTCCAACCCGGTAAGACACGAC
TTATCGCCACTGGCAGCAGCCACTGGTAACAGGATTAGCAGAGCGAGGTATGTAGGCGGTGCTACAGAGT
TCTTGAAGTGGTGGCCTAACTACGGCTACACTAGAAGAACAGTATTTGGTATCTGCGCTCTGCTGAAGCC
AGTTACCTTCGGAAAAAGAGTTGGTAGCTCTTGATCCGGCAAACAAACCACCGCTGGTAGCGGTGGTTTT
TTTGTTTGCAAGCAGCAGATTACGCGCAGAAAAAAAGGATCTCAAGAAGATCCTTTGATCTTTTCTACGG
GGTCTGACGCTCAGTGGAACGAAAACTCACGTTAAGGGATTTTGGTCATGAGATTATCAAAAAGGATCTT
CACCTAGATCCTTTTAAATTAAAAATGAAGTTTTAAATCAATCTAAAGTATATATGAGTAAACTTGGTCT
GACAGTTACCAATGCTTAATCAGTGAGGCACCTATCTCAGCGATCTGTCTATTTCGTTCATCCATAGTTG
CCTGACTCCCCGTCGTGTAGATAACTACGATACGGGAGGGCTTACCATCTGGCCCCAGTGCTGCAATGAT
ACCGCGAGAACCACGCTCACCGGCTCCAGATTTATCAGCAATAAACCAGCCAGCCGGAAGGGCCGAGCGC
AGAAGTGGTCCTGCAACTTTATCCGCCTCCATCCAGTCTATTAATTGTTGCCGGGAAGCTAGAGTAAGTA
GTTCGCCAGTTAATAGTTTGCGCAACGTTGTTGCCATTGCTACAGGCATCGTGGTGTCACGCTCGTCGTT
TGGTATGGCTTCATTCAGCTCCGGTTCCCAACGATCAAGGCGAGTTACATGATCCCCCATGTTGTGCAAA
AAAGCGGTTAGCTCCTTCGGTCCTCCGATCGTTGTCAGAAGTAAGTTGGCCGCAGTGTTATCACTCATGG
TTATGGCAGCACTGCATAATTCTCTTACTGTCATGCCATCCGTAAGATGCTTTTCTGTGACTGGTGAGTA
CTCAACCAAGTCATTCTGAGAATAGTGTATGCGGCGACCGAGTTGCTCTTGCCCGGCGTCAATACGGGAT
AATACCGCGCCACATAGCAGAACTTTAAAAGTGCTCATCATTGGAAAACGTTCTTCGGGGCGAAAACTCT
CAAGGATCTTACCGCTGTTGAGATCCAGTTCGATGTAACCCACTCGTGCACCCAACTGATCTTCAGCATC
TTTTACTTTCACCAGCGTTTCTGGGTGAGCAAAAACAGGAAGGCAAAATGCCGCAAAAAAGGGAATAAGG
GCGACACGGAAATGTTGAATACTCATACTCTTCCTTTTTCAATATTATTGAAGCATTTATCAGGGTTATT
GTCTCATGAGCGGATACATATTTGAATGTAGCTCCGAATTTCTCGAGGGCTTGTCGACGACGGCGGTCTC
CGTCGTCAGGATCATGAATTCGACCCGCCTGCCACCATGACCGAGTACAAGCCCACGGTGCGCCTCGCCA
CCCGCGACGACGTCCCCCGGGCCGTACGCACCCTCGCCGCCGCGTTCGCCGACTACCCCGCCACGCGCCA
CACCGTCGACCCGGACCGCCACATCGAGCGGGTCACCGAGCTGCAAGAACTCTTCCTCACGCGCGTCGGG
CTCGACATCGGCAAGGTGTGGGTCGCGGACGACGGCGCCGCGGTGGCGGTCTGGACCACGCCGGAGAGCG
TCGAAGCGGGGGCGGTGTTCGCCGAGATCGGCCCGCGCATGGCCGAGTTGAGCGGTTCCCGGCTGGCCGC
GCAGCAACAGATGGAAGGCCTCCTGGCGCCGCACCGGCCCAAGGAGCCCGCGTGGTTCCTGGCCACCGTC
GGCGTCTCGCCCGACCACCAGGGCAAGGGTCTGGGCAGCGCCGTCGTGCTCCCCGGAGTGGAGGCGGCCG
AGCGCGCCGGGGTGCCCGCCTTCCTGGAGACATCCGCGCCCCGCAACCTCCCCTTCTACGAGCGGCTCGG
CTTCACCGTCACCGCCGACGTCGAGGTGCCCGAAGGACCGCGCACCTGGTGCATGACCCGCAAGCCCGGT
GCCTGATACGCGTGAATTCACTCCTCAGGTGCAGGCTGCCTATCAGAAGGTGGTGGCTGGTGTGGCCAAT
GCCCTGGCTCACAAATACCACTGAGATCTTTTTCCCTCTGCCAAAAATTATGGGGACATCATGAAGCCCC
TTGAGCATCTGACTTCTGGCTAATAAAGGAAATTTATTTTCATTGCAATAGTGTGTTGGAATTTTTTGTG
TCTCTCACTCGGAAGGACATATGGGAGGGCAAATCATTTAAAACATCAGAATGAGTATTTGGTTTAGAGT
TTGGCAACATATGCCCATATGCTGGCTGCCATGAACAAAGGTTGGCTATAAAGAGGTCATCAGTATATGA
AACAGCCCCCTGCTGTCCATTCCTTATTCCATAGAAAAGCCTTGACTTGAGGTTAGATTTTTTTTATATT
TTGTTTTGTGTTATTTTTTTCTTTAACATCCCTAAAATTTTCCTTACATGTTTTACTAGCCAGATTTTTC
CTCCTCTCCTGACTACTCCCAGTCATAGCTGTCCCTCTTCTCTTATGGAGATCCCTCGACCTGCAGCCCA
AGCTTGAATTCTCTAGAATTACCCTGTTATCCCTATGCTTGGTTTACCGAGCTCTTATTGGTTTTCAAAC
TTCATTGACTGTGCCCAACGCGCCTGGGAGCTCACGGGGACAGCCCCCCCCCAAAGCCCCCAGGGATGTA
ATTACGTCCCTCCCCCGCTAGGGGGCAGCAGCGAGCCGCCCGGGGCTCCGCTCCGGTCCGGCGCTCCCCC
CGCATCCCCGAGCCGGCAGCGTGCGGGGACAGCCCGGGCACGGGGAAGGTGGCACGGGATCGCTTTCCTC
TGAACGCTTCTCGCTGCTCTTTGAGCCTGCAGACACCTGGGGGGATACGGGGAAAAAGCTAGGCTGAAAG
ACCGGTTCTTAGAATGACACGCGCCTGGGAGCTCACGGGGACAGCCCCCCCCCAAAGCCCCCAGGGATGT
AATTACGTCCCTCCCCCGCTAGGGGGCAGCAGCGAGCCGCCCGGGGCTCCGCTCCGGTCCGGCGCTCCCC
CCGCATCCCCGAGCCGGCAGCGTGCGGGGACAGCCCGGGCACGGGGAAGGTGGCACGGGATCGCTTTCCT
CTGAACGCTTCTCGCTGCTCTTTGAGCCTGCAGACACCTGGGGGGATACGGGGAAAAAGCTAACTTCTGA
GACGACAACTTTGTATAGAAAAGTTGGCTCCGAATTCGCCCTTGACAGCAGAGATCCAGTTTGGTTAATT
AATTGGCTCCGGTGCCCGTCAGTGGGCAGAGCGCACATCGCCCACAGTCCCCGAGAAGTTGTGGGGAGGG
GTCGGCAATTGAACCGGTGCCTAGAGAAGGTGGCGCGGGGTAAACTGGGAAAGTGATGTCGTGTACTGGC
TCCGCCTTTTTCCCGAGGGTGGGGGAGAACCGTATATAAGTGCAGTAGTCGCCGTGAACGTTCTTTTTCG
CAACGGGTTTGCCGCCAGAACACAGGTAAGTGCCGTGTGTGGTTCCCGCGGGCCTGGCCTCTTTACGGGT
TATGGCCCTTGCGTGCCTTGAATTACTTCCACCTGGCTGCAGTACGTGATTCTTGATCCCGAGCTTCGGG
TTGGAAGTGGGTGGGAGAGTTCGAGGCCTTGCGCTTAAGGAGCCCCTTCGCCTCGTGCTTGAGTTGAGGC
CTGGCCTGGGCGCTGGGGCCGCCGCGTGCGAATCTGGTGGCACCTTCGCGCCTGTCTCGCTGCTTTCGAT
AAGTCTCTAGCCATTTAAAATTTTTGATGACCTGCTGCGACGCTTTTTTTCTGGCAAGATAGTCTTGTAA
ATGCGGGCCAAGATCTGCACACTGGTATTTCGGTTTTTGGGGCCGCGGGCGGCGACGGGGCCCGTGCGTC
CCAGCGCACATGTTCGGCGAGGCGGGGCCTGCGAGCGCGGCCACCGAGAATCGGACGGGGGTAGTCTCAA
GCTGGCCGGCCTGCTCTGGTGCCTGGCCTCGCGCCGCCGTGTATCGCCCCGCCCTGGGCGGCAAGGCTGG
CCCGGTCGGCACCAGTTGCGTGAGCGGAAAGATGGCCGCTTCCCGGCCCTGCTGCAGGGAGCTCAAAATG
GAGGACGCGGCGCTCGGGAGAGCGGGCGGGTGAGTCACCCACACAAAGGAAAAGGGCCTTTCCGTCCTCA
GCCGTCGCTTCATGTGACTCCACGGAGTACCGGGCGCCGTCCAGGCACCTCGATTAGTTCTCGAGCTTTT
GGAGTACGTCGTCTTTAGGTTGGGGGGAGGGGTTTTATGCGATGGAGTTTCCCCACACTGAGTGGGTGGA
GACTGAAGTTAGGCCAGCTTGGCACTTGATGTAATTCTCCTTGGAATTTGCCCTTTTTGAGTTTGGATCT
TGGTTCATTCTCAAGCCTCAGACAGTGGTTCAAAGTTTTTTTCTTCCATTTCAGGTGTCGTGAGAAGGGC
GAATTCGACCCAAGTTTGTACAAAAAAGCAGGCTGGATCCAGGTGCCACCATGGTGAGCGAGCTGATTAA
GGAGAACATGCACATGAAGCTGTACATGGAGGGCACCGTGAACAACCACCACTTCAAGTGCACATCCGAG
GGCGAAGGCAAGCCCTACGAGGGCACCCAGACCATGAGAATCAAGGCGGTCGAGGGCGGCCCTCTCCCCT
TCGCCTTCGACATCCTGGCTACCAGCTTCATGTACGGCAGCAAAACCTTCATCAACCACACCCAGGGCAT
CCCCGACTTCTTTAAGCAGTCCTTCCCCGAGGGCTTCACATGGGAGAGAGTCACCACATACGAAGATGGG
GGCGTGCTGACCGCTACCCAGGACACCAGCCTCCAGGACGGCTGCCTCATCTACAACGTCAAGATCAGAG
GGGTGAACTTCCCATCCAACGGCCCTGTGATGCAGAAGAAAACACTCGGCTGGGAGGCCTCCACCGAGAC
ACTGTACCCCGCTGACGGCGGCCTGGAAGGCAGAGCCGACATGGCCCTGAAGCTCGTGGGCGGGGGCCAC
CTGATCTGCAACCTTAAGACCACATACAGATCCAAGAAACCCGCTAAGAACCTCAAGATGCCCGGCGTCT
ACTATGTGGACAGGAGACTGGAAAGAATCAAGGAGGCCGACAAAGAGACATACGTCGAGCAGCACGAGGT
GGCTGTGGCCAGATACTGCGACCTCCCTAGCAAACTGGGGCACAAACTTAATTGAGAATTCTACCACCCA
GCTTTCTTGTACAAAGTGGTACGTCTCAAGACCAGAGGTCTCTGCTTTTTAACCGGTTCTGTCCTGGAAG
AACATACTGTTCTGTCCTGGAAGAACATACTGTTCTGTCCTGGAAGAACATACTGTTCTGTCCTGGAAGA
ACATACTCAACCAGAAGAGACCTGTGCTTCACTCCTCAGGTGCAGGCTGCCTATCAGAAGGTGGTGGCTG
GTGTGGCCAATGCCCTGGCTCACAAATACCACTGAGATCTTTTTCCCTCTGCCAAAAATTATGGGGACAT
CATGAAGCCCCTTGAGCATCTGACTTCTGGCTAATAAAGGAAATTTATTTTCATTGCAATAGTGTGTTGG
AATTTTTTGTGTCTCTCACTCGGAAGGACATATGGGAGGGCAAATCATTTAAAACATCAGAATGAGTATT
TGGTTTAGAGTTTGGCAACATATGCCCATATGCTGGCTGCCATGAACAAAGGTTGGCTATAAAGAGGTCA
TCAGTATATGAAACAGCCCCCTGCTGTCCATTCCTTATTCCATAGAAAAGCCTTGACTTGAGGTTAGATT
TTTTTTATATTTTGTTTTGTGTTATTTTTTTCTTTAACATCCCTAAAATTTTCCTTACATGTTTTACTAG
CCAGATTTTTCCTCCTCTCCTGACTACTCCCAGTCATAGCTGTCCCTCTTCTCTTATGGAGATCCCGAGC
GGTGCGTTTTTATGCTTGTAGTATTGTATAATGTTTTTAAGATCCAAGCTTCTGACCTCTTCTCTTCCTC
CCACAGGGCCTCGAGACAATTGCATCGATGGTACCAGTGAAAGTCTGCAATGAATTCGAGTTGGCGCGCC
TGTCATTCTAAATCTCTCTTTCAGCCTAAAGCTTTTTCCCCGTATCCCCCCAGGTGTCTGCAGGCTCAAA
GAGCAGCGAGAAGCGTTCAGAGGAAAGCGATCCCGTGCCACCTTCCCCGTGCCCGGGCTGTCCCCGCACG
CTGCCGGCTCGGGGATGCGGGGGGAGCGCCGGACCGGAGCGGAGCCCCGGGCGGCTCGCTGCTGCCCCCT
AGCGGGGGAGGGACGTAATTACATCCCTGGGGGCTTTGGGAGGGGGCTGTCCCCGTGAGCTCCCAGGCGC
GCCTGTCATTCTAAATCTCTCTTTCAGCCTAAAGCTTTTTCCCCGTATCCCCCCAGGTGTCTGCAGGCTC
AAAGAGCAGCGAGAAGCGTTCAGAGGAAAGCGATCCCGTGCCACCTTCCCCGTGCCCGGGCTGTCCCCGC
ACGCTGCCGGCTCGGGGATGCGGGGGGAGCGCCGGACCGGAGCGGAGCCCCGGGCGGCTCGCTGCTGCCC
CCTAGCGGGGGAGGGACGTAATTACATCCCTGGGGGCTTTGGGGGGGGGCTGTCCCCGTGAGCTCCCAGG
CGCGCCAACTCGGTACCGTATCGATGTCGACGTTAACGCTAGTGATATCAACTTTGTATAGAAAAGTTGG
CTCCGAATTCGCCCTTGACAGCAGAGATCCAGTTTGGTTAATTAATTGGCTCCGGTGCCCGTCAGTGGGC
AGAGCGCACATCGCCCACAGTCCCCGAGAAGTTGTGGGGAGGGGTCGGCAATTGAACCGGTGCCTAGAGA
AGGTGGCGCGGGGTAAACTGGGAAAGTGATGTCGTGTACTGGCTCCGCCTTTTTCCCGAGGGTGGGGGAG
AACCGTATATAAGTGCAGTAGTCGCCGTGAACGTTCTTTTTCGCAACGGGTTTGCCGCCAGAACACAGGT
AAGTGCCGTGTGTGGTTCCCGCGGGCCTGGCCTCTTTACGGGTTATGGCCCTTGCGTGCCTTGAATTACT
TCCACCTGGCTGCAGTACGTGATTCTTGATCCCGAGCTTCGGGTTGGAAGTGGGTGGGAGAGTTCGAGGC
CTTGCGCTTAAGGAGCCCCTTCGCCTCGTGCTTGAGTTGAGGCCTGGCCTGGGCGCTGGGGCCGCCGCGT
GCGAATCTGGTGGCACCTTCGCGCCTGTCTCGCTGCTTTCGATAAGTCTCTAGCCATTTAAAATTTTTGA
TGACCTGCTGCGACGCTTTTTTTCTGGCAAGATAGTCTTGTAAATGCGGGCCAAGATCTGCACACTGGTA
TTTCGGTTTTTGGGGCCGCGGGCGGCGACGGGGCCCGTGCGTCCCAGCGCACATGTTCGGCGAGGCGGGG
CCTGCGAGCGCGGCCACCGAGAATCGGACGGGGGTAGTCTCAAGCTGGCCGGCCTGCTCTGGTGCCTGGC
CTCGCGCCGCCGTGTATCGCCCCGCCCTGGGCGGCAAGGCTGGCCCGGTCGGCACCAGTTGCGTGAGCGG
AAAGATGGCCGCTTCCCGGCCCTGCTGCAGGGAGCTCAAAATGGAGGACGCGGCGCTCGGGAGAGCGGGC
GGGTGAGTCACCCACACAAAGGAAAAGGGCCTTTCCGTCCTCAGCCGTCGCTTCATGTGACTCCACGGAG
TACCGGGCGCCGTCCAGGCACCTCGATTAGTTCTCGAGCTTTTGGAGTACGTCGTCTTTAGGTTGGGGGG
AGGGGTTTTATGCGATGGAGTTTCCCCACACTGAGTGGGTGGAGACTGAAGTTAGGCCAGCTTGGCACTT
GATGTAATTCTCCTTGGAATTTGCCCTTTTTGAGTTTGGATCTTGGTTCATTCTCAAGCCTCAGACAGTG
GTTCAAAGTTTTTTTCTTCCATTTCAGGTGTCGTGAGAAGGGCGAATTCGACCCAAGTTTGTACAAAAAA
GCAGGCTCGCCACCATGGTGAGCAAGGGCGAGGAGCTGTTCACCGGGGTGGTGCCCATCCTGGTCGAGCT
GGACGGCGACGTAAACGGCCACAAGTTCAGCGTGAGGGGCGAGGGCGAGGGCGATGCCACCAACGGCAAG
CTGACCCTGAAGTTCATCTGCACCACCGGCAAGCTGCCCGTGCCCTGGCCCACCCTCGTGACCACCCTGA
GCCACGGCGTGCAGTGCTTCGCCCGCTACCCCGACCACATGAAGCAGCACGACTTCTTCAAGTCCGCCAT
GCCCGAAGGCTACGTCCAGGAGCGCACCATCTTCTTCAAGGACGACGGCACCTACAAGACCCGCGCCGAG
GTGAAGTTCGAGGGCGACACCCTAGTGAACCGCATCGAGCTGAAGGGCGTCGACTTCAAGGAGGACGGCA
ACATCCTGGGGCACAAGCTGGAGTACAACTTCAACAGCCACAACATCTATATCATGGCCGTCAAGCAGAA
GAACGGCATCAAGGTGAACTTCAAGATCCGCCACAACGTGGAGGACGGCAGCGTGCAGCTCGCCGACCAC
TACCAGCAGAACACCCCCATCGGCGACGGCCCCGTGCTGCTGCCCGACAGCCACTACCTGAGCACCCAGT
CCGTGCTGAGCAAAGACCCCAACGAGAAGCGCGATCACATGGTCCTGCTGGAGTTCCGCACCGCCGCCGG
GATCACTCTCGGCATGGACGAGCTGTACAAGTAATACCACCCAGCTTTCTTGTACAAAGTGGTACGCGTG
AATTCACTCCTCAGGTGCAGGCTGCCTATCAGAAGGTGGTGGCTGGTGTGGCCAATGCCCTGGCTCACAA
ATACCACTGAGATCTTTTTCCCTCTGCCAAAAATTATGGGGACATCATGAAGCCCCTTGAGCATCTGACT
TCTGGCTAATAAAGGAAATTTATTTTCATTGCAATAGTGTGTTGGAATTTTTTGTGTCTCTCACTCGGAA
GGACATATGGGAGGGCAAATCATTTAAAACATCAGAATGAGTATTTGGTTTAGAGTTTGGCAACATATGC
CCATATGCTGGCTGCCATGAACAAAGGTTGGCTATAAAGAGGTCATCAGTATATGAAACAGCCCCCTGCT
GTCCATTCCTTATTCCATAGAAAAGCCTTGACTTGAGGTTAGATTTTTTTTATATTTTGTTTTGTGTTAT
TTTTTTCTTTAACATCCCTAAAATTTTCCTTACATGTTTTACTAGCCAGATTTTTCCTCCTCTCCTGACT
ACTCCCAGTCATAGCTGTCCCTCTTCTCTTATGGAGATCCCTCGACCTGCAGCCCAAGCTTGGCGTAATC
ATGGTCATAGCTGTTTCCTGTGTGAAATTGTTATCCGCTCACAATTCCACACAACATACGAGCCGGAAGC
ATAAAGTGTAAAGCCTGGGGTGCCTAATGAGTGAGCTAACTCACATTAATTGCGTTGCGCTCACTGCCCG
CTTTCCAGTCGGGAAACCTGTCGTGCCAGCGGATCGACAGTACTAAGCTTGGTCTAATACCCAATCTCTC
GTCTTATCCAGATGTTTTATACGCCTCTGGCCCGTGTCTCAAAATCTCTGATGTTACATTGCACAAGATA
AAATAATATCATCATGAACAATAAAACTGTCTGCTTACATAAACAGTAATACAAGGGGTGTTATGAGCCA
TATTCAACGGGAAACGTCGAGGCCGCGATTAAATTCCAACATGGATGCTGATTTATATGGGTATAAATGG
GCTCGCGATAATGTCGGGCAATCAGGTGCGACAATCTATCGCTTGTATGGGAAGCCCGATGCGCCAGAGT
TGTTTCTGAAACATGGCAAAGGTAGCGTTGCCAATGATGTTACAGATGAGATGGTCAGACTAAACTGGCT
GACGGAATTTATGCCTCTTCCGACCATCAAGCATTTTATCCGTACTCCTGATGATGCATGGTTACTCACC
ACTGCGATCCCCGGAAAAACAGCATTCCAGGTATTAGAAGAATATCCTGATTCAGGTGAAAATATTGTTG
ATGCGCTGGCAGTGTTCCTGCGCCGGTTGCATTCGATTCCTGTTTGTAATTGTCCTTTTAACAGCGATCG
CGTATTTCGTCTCGCTCAGGCGCAATCACGAATGAATAACGGTTTGGTTGATGCGAGTGATTTTGATGAC
GAGCGTAATGGCTGGCCTGTTGAACAAGTCTGGAAAGAAATGCATAAACTTTTGCCATTCTCACCGGATT
CAGTCGTCACTCATGGTGATTTCTCACTTGATAACCTTATTTTTGACGAGGGGAAATTAATAGGTTGTAT
TGATGTTGGACGAGTCGGAATCGCAGACCGATACCAGGATCTTGCCATCCTATGGAACTGCCTCGGTGAG
TTTTCTCCTTCATTACAGAAACGGCTTTTTCAAAAATATGGTATTGATAATCCTGATATGAATAAATTGC
AGTTTCATTTGATGCTCGATGAGTTTTTCTAATCAGAATTGGTTAATTGGTTGTAACACTGGCAGAGCAT
TACGCTGACTTGACGGGACGGCGCAAGCTCATGACCAAAATCCCTTAACGTGAGTTACGCGTCGTTCCAC
TGAGCGTCAGAGGTATCACTAGTATTACAGAGGTAAGTTATAACAGTCGCCTAACCC
