>Addgene plasmid #103650 | LSB-hsa-miR-567 | depositor partial sequence | sequence record 196349 | hsa-miR-567 target
GTTCTGTCCTGGAAGAACATACT
